>Addgene plasmid #69576 | pES.42.1c | depositor partial sequence | sequence record 123092 | cDNA
ATGGACAAGATTCTGACAGCAACGTTTTTACTCCTAGGCCTTCACCTAGCTGGGGTGAATGGCCAGCAGC
AGGAGAAACGTGACCAGCAGCAGGTGAGACAAAGTCCCCAATCTCTGACAGTCTGGGAAGGAGAGACCGC
AATTCTGAACTGCAGTTATGAGGACAGCACTTTTAACTACTTCCCATGGTACCAGCAGTTCCCTGGGGAA
GGCCCTGCACTCCTGATATCCATACGTTCAGTGTCCGATAAAAAGGAAGATGGACGATTCACAATCTTCT
TCAATAAAAGGGAGAAAAAGCTCTCCTTGCACATCACAGACTCTCAGCCTGGAGACTCAGCTACCTACTT
CTGTGCAGCAAGTGACAACTATCAGTTGATCTGGGGCTCTGGGACCAAGCTAATTATAAAGCCAGACATC
CAGAACCCAGAACCTGCTGTGTACCAGTTAAAAGATCCTCGGTCTCAGGACAGCACCCTCTGCCTGTTCA
CCGACTTTGACTCCCAAATCAATGTGCCGAAAACCATGGAATCTGGAACGTTCATCACTGACAAAACTGT
GCTGGACATGAAAGCTATGGATTCCAAGAGCAATGGGGCCATTGCCTGGAGCAACCAGACAAGCTTCACC
TGCCAAGATATCTTCAAAGAGACCAACGCCACCTACCCCAGTTCAGACGTTCCCTGTGATGCCACGTTGA
CCGAGAAAAGCTTTGAAACAGATATGAACCTAAACTTTCAAAACCTGTCAGTTATGGGACTCCGAATCCT
CCTGCTGAAAGTAGCGGGATTTAACCTGCTCATGACGCTGAGGCTGTGGTCCAGTTGA
