>Addgene plasmid #69576 | pES.42.1c | addgene partial sequence | sequence record 124832 | pES4-Fwd  5'-GGATCCAGGAATGGACAAGATTCTG-3'
CTCCTAGGCCTTCACCTAGCTGGGGTGAATGGCCAGCAGCAGGAGAAACGTGACCAGCAGCAGGTGAGAC
AAAGTCCCCAATCTCTGACAGTCTGGGAAGGAGAGACCGCAATTCTGAACTGCAGTTATGAGGACAGCAC
TTTTAACTACTTCCCATGGTACCAGCAGTTCCCTGGGGAAGGCCCTGCACTCCTGATATCCATACGTTCA
GTGTCCGATAAAAAGGAAGATGGACGATTCACAATCTTCTTCAATAAAAGGGAGAAAAAGCTCTCCTTGC
ACATCACAGACTCTCAGCCTGGAGACTCAGCTACCTACTTCTGTGCAGCAAGTGACAACTATCAGTTGAT
CTGGGGCTCTGGGACCAAGCTAATTATAAAGCCAGACATCCAGAACCCAGAACCTGCTGTGTACCAGTTA
AAAGATCCTCGGTCTCAGGACAGCACCCTCTGCCTGTTCACCGACTTTGACTCCCAAATCAATGTGCCGA
AAACCATGGAATCTGGAACGTTCATCACTGACAAAACTGTGCTGGACATGAAAGCTATGGATTCCAAGAG
CAATGGGGCCATTGCCTGGAGCAACCAGACAAGCTTCACCTGCCAAGATATCTTCAAAGAGACCAACGCC
ACCTACCCCAGTTCAGACGTTCCCTGTGATGCCACGTTGACTGAGAAAAGCTTTGAAACAGATATGAACC
TAAACTTTCAAAACCTGTCAGTTATGGGACTCCGAATCCTCCTGCTGAAAGTAGCCGGATTTAACCTGCT
CATGACGCTGAGGCTGTGGTCCAGTTGAGATCCTGAGAACTTC
