>Addgene plasmid #69576 | pES.42.1c | addgene partial sequence | sequence record 124834 | pES4-Rev  5'-CAGATCTCAACTGGACCACAG-3'
TGAGCAGGTTAAATCCGGCTACTTTCAGCAGGAGGATTCGGAGTCCCATAACTGACAGGTTTTGAAAGTT
TAGGTTCATATCTGTTTCAAAGCTTTTCTCAGTCAACGTGGCATCACAGGGAACGTCTGAACTGGGGTAG
GTGGCGTTGGTCTCTTTGAAGATATCTTGGCAGGTGAAGCTTGTCTGGTTGCTCCAGGCAATGGCCCCAT
TGCTCTTGGAATCCATAGCTTTCATGTCCAGCACAGTTTTGTCAGTGATGAACGTTCCAGATTCCATGGT
TTTCGGCACATTGATTTGGGAGTCAAAGTCGGTGAACAGGCAGAGGGTGCTGTCCTGAGACCGAGGATCT
TTTAACTGGTACACAGCAGGTTCTGGGTTCTGGATGTCTGGCTTTATAATTAGCTTGGTCCCAGAGCCCC
AGATCAACTGATAGTTGTCACTTGCTGCACAGAAGTAGGTAGCTGAGTCTCCAGGCTGAGAGTCTGTGAT
GTGCAAGGAGAGCTTTTTCTCCCTTTTATTGAAGAAGATTGTGAATCGTCCATCTTCCTTTTTATCGGAC
ACTGAACGTATGGATATCAGGAGTGCAGGGCCTTCCCCAGGGAACTGCTGGTACCATGGGAAGTAGTTAA
AAGTGCTGTCCTCATAACTGCAGTTCAGAATTGCGGTCTCTCCTTCCCAGACTGTCAGAGATTGGGGACT
TTGTCTCACCTGCTGCTGGTCACGTTTCTCCTGCTGCTGGCCATTCACCCCAGCTAGGTGAAGGCCTAGG
AGTAAAAACGTTGCTGTCAGAATCTTGTCCAT
