[The description below was written by a language model from this plasmid's Addgene catalogue record.]
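Description:
pES.42.1c is a mammalian expression plasmid designed as a transgenic construct, built on the pES4 backbone (about 7.8 kb) and totalling roughly 8.6 kb. It is propagated in E. coli under ampicillin selection. The record gives no feature table, so the bacterial origin of replication, copy number, and any polyadenylation, intron or enhancer elements carried by pES4 are not stated and cannot be described here.

The payload is an approximately 830 bp mouse cDNA encoding a rearranged T cell receptor alpha chain (Tcra), derived from clone 149.42. It was inserted by restriction cloning, with the 5′ BamHI site retained and the 3′ BglII site destroyed at the junction, as typically happens when compatible ends from different enzymes are ligated. Expression is driven by the H-2Kb promoter, taken from a mouse MHC class I gene, which is generally broadly active and therefore suitable for driving a transgene in lymphoid cells. No epitope tags, reporters or mammalian selection markers are recorded.

The stated purpose is generation of OT-1 mice, a TCR-transgenic line. This plasmid supplies only the alpha chain, so a functional transgenic receptor would also require the matching beta chain, which is not part of this record. The associated publication concerns positive selection of T cells induced by TCR antagonist peptides, consistent with the construct's use in establishing mice whose T cells carry a defined antigen receptor for studies of thymic selection and T cell responses.
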