Addgene plasmid #69576: pES.42.1c
Purpose: TCR a chain cDNA in pES4 (transgenic construct) for creating OT-1 mice
Depositing lab: Francis R. Carbone. Depositing organization: Monash University. Publication: T cell receptor antagonist peptides induce positive selection. Hogquist KA, Jameson SC, Heath WR, Howard JL, Bevan MJ, Carbone FR. Cell. 1994 Jan 14;76(1):17-27. 0092-8674(94)90169-4 PubMed 8287475.
Backbone
  Vector backbone: pES4
  Backbone size w/o insert (bp): 7800
  Total vector size (bp): 8640
  Vector type: Mammalian Expression
Growth in bacteria
  Bacterial resistance: Ampicillin, 100 μg/mL
  Growth temperature: 37°C
  Growth strain: DH5alpha
  Copy number: Unknown
Gene/Insert
  Gene/Insert name: TCR alpha clone 149.42 (alt name: T cell receptor alpha chain)
  Species: M. musculus (mouse)
  Insert size (bp): 830
  Entrez Gene: Tcra (a.k.a. Tcralpha)
  Promoter: H-2Kb
  Cloning method: Restriction Enzyme; 5′ cloning site BamHI (not destroyed); 3′ cloning site BglII (destroyed during cloning)
  Sequencing primers: 5′ pES4-Fwd GGATCCAGGAATGGACAAGATTCTG; 3′ pES4-Rev CAGATCTCAACTGGACCACAG
Terms and licenses: Academic/Nonprofit Terms; Industry Terms: Not Available to Industry
How to cite: pES.42.1c was a gift from Francis R. Carbone (Addgene plasmid # 69576 ; http://n2t.net/addgene:69576 ; RRID:Addgene_69576)
